>Addgene plasmid #209747 | pAMC042z21 | addgene full sequence | sequence record 444960 | Addgene NGS Result
TTAAATACGACCGTATTTCGCCAAAATGTTTTCCAAGGTGGTACGCTGTTTCTGGGTCAACCAAGAGAAA
GAACCGTTCAAATCATGTTTAGACTGCATATCAGACAAGAATTTCGCTTCGAAAGAGGTCAACTGAATTT
TCGCGGTCAACGCATCATGCAAGGTTTTACGCAAACCGTTACGCAAGTAAGAATCAGAGGTAATGGTGGT
CGGAATTTTATCACCGTTCATTTTAATCTGGTTGTTTTCCAATTCGGTAACCAAATCCATCTGACGATCC
AATTCAACCTGGAAAATCAAGGTATCGGTCGGACGACCACGTTTATCAACAACCAATTTCATGTTAGAGT
AGGTGTTCAAATCTTTAGAAATCGGTTTCAAAACCCACTGGTTCAAACGTTTGAATTCATGGTAGTTGTT
TTCCAACATCAACATGAATTTGAATTCATCCAAAGAAATTTCAATGTTCGCTTTATGGGTTTTTTTCTGG
GTCAATTCTTTCAACAACCATTCGTAAATACGCATAGAGTATTTGTTTTCGAAAGATTTAACATGTTCCA
AGTTGTATTTAATGAATTTTTTCAACTGGAACAAGTACGGCAAAATTTCTTCAGAGAAAACCAATTCCAA
TTTTTCAGAAGAGAATTTCGCGTAATCGGTCCACTGGAAAATTTCGAAACCTTTAACCAACGGGTTACGA
ATTTCAACGGTACGGGTCATCAATTCACGGGTCGCTTTCGCCAAAACACCGTACGCGTTTTCACGAGAAA
TGTTCATCATCTGCGCGTACTGGTTGTAGGTGAAAGAAACGGTACGTTCTTTACGGGTCGGGTTTTCAAT
GGTCGGGTTCAACAACGCAACACAACACAAAATCAATTTGGTTTCATGTTCGGTCAAATCGTAACGAGAA
ATCGCCAATTCGTTCGCTTTGAAAACAACCAATTCAGACATACATCTCAATTGTCTAGGTGATTTTAATC
ACTATACCAATTGAGATGGGCTAGTCAATGATAATTACTAGTCCTTTTCCTTTGAGTTGTGGGTATCTGT
AAATTCTGCTAGACCTTTGCTGGAAAACTTGTAAATTCTGCTAGACCCTCTGTAAATTCCGCTAGACCTT
TGTGTGTTTTTTTTGTTTATATTCAAGTGGTTATAATTTATAGAATAAAGAAAGAATAAAAAAAGATAAA
AAGAATAGATCCCAGCCCTGTGTATAACTCACTACTTTAGTCAGTTCCGCAGTATTACAAAAGGATGTCG
CAAACGCTGTTTGCTCCTCTACAAAACAGACCTTAAAACCCTAAAGGCTTAAGTAGCACCCTCGCAAGCT
CGGGCAAATCGCTGAATATTCCTTTTGTCTCCGACCATCAGGCACCTGAGTCGCTGTCTTTTTCGTGACA
TTCAGTTCGCTGCGCTCACGGCTCTGGCAGTGAATGGGGGTAAATGGCACTACAGGCGCCTTTTATGGAT
TCATGCAAGGAAACTACCCATAATACAAGAAAAGCCCGTCACGGGCTTCTCAGGGCGTTTTATGGCGGGT
CTGCTATGTGGTGCTATCTGACTTTTTGCTGTTCAGCAGTTCCTGCCCTCTGATTTTCCAGTCTGACCAC
TTCGGATTATCCCGTGACAGGTCATTCAGACTGGCTAATGCACCCAGTAAGGCAGCGGTATCATCAACAG
GCTTACCCGTCTTACTGTCAAGAGGACATCCGGTTTGTTCAGAACGCTCGGTCTTGCACACCGGGCGTTT
TTTCTTTGTGAGTCCATAGTACACTTGAATAAATAAAAACAGCCGTTGCCAGAAAGAGGCACGGCTGTTT
TTATTTTAGACTTAGGGACCCTCACAGCTAACACCACGTCGTCCCTATCTGCTGCCCTAGGTCTATGAGT
GGTTGCTGGATAACTTTACGGGCATGCATAAGGCTCGTATAATATATTCAGGGAGACCACAACGGTTTCC
CTCTACAAATAATTTTGTTTAACTTTACCTGCAGGTGCAGTAAGGAGGAAAAAAAAATGTCTAAAGGTGA
AGAATTGTTCACCGGTGTTGTTCCGATTTTGGTTGAATTGGATGGTGATGTTAACGGTCATAAATTCTCT
GTTCGTGGTGAAGGTGAAGGTGATGCGACCAACGGTAAATTGACCTTGAAATTCATTTGTACCACCGGTA
AATTGCCGGTTCCGTGGCCGACCTTGGTTACCACCTTGACCTACGGTGTTCAGTGTTTCTCTCGTTACCC
GGATCATATGAAACAGCATGATTTCTTCAAATCTGCGATGCCGGAAGGTTACAGGACAGGAACGTACCAT
TTCTTTCAAAGATGATGGTACCTACAAAACCCGTGCGGAAGTTAAATTCGAAGGTGATACCTTGGTTAAC
CGTATTGAATTGAAAGGTATTGATTTCAAAGAAGATGGTAACATTTTGGGTCATAAATTGGAATACAACT
TCAACTCTCATAACGTTTAGAATTACCGCGGATAAACAGAAAAACGGTATTAAAGCGAACTTCAAAATTC
GTCATAACGTTGAAGATGGTTCTGTTCAGTTGGCGGATCATTACCAGCAGAACACCCCGATTGGTGATGG
TCCGGTTTTGTTGCCGGATAACCATTACTTGTCTACCCAGTCTGCGTTGTCTAAAGATCCGAACGAAAAA
CGTGATCATATGGTTTTGTTGGAATTCGTTACCGCGGCGGGTATTACCCATGGTATGGATGAATTGTACA
AAGGTTCTCATCATCATCATCATCATTAAACTTAATTAACGGCACTCAAATAAAACGAAAGGCTCAGTCG
AAAGACTGGGCCTTTCGTTTTGCTGAGGAGACTTAGGGACCCTTGTGCTTCTCAAATGCCTGAGGCCAGT
TTGCTCAGGCTCTCCCCGTGGAGGTAATAATTGACGATATGATCAGTGCACGGCTAACTAAGCGGCCTGC
TGACTTTCTCGCCGATCAAAAGGCATTTTGCTATTAAGGGATTGACGAGGGCGTATCTGCGCAGTAAGAT
AATTGTGAGCGGATAACAATTAGCAGACAAGATAATTTTGCACCCAGCAAACTTGGTACGTAAACGCATC
GTGGCGAACTGGTCCGGGACCACCGAGCATTCCTAAGCTCCGGTTAGCCGGGTTCAACTCCCGGGTTCGT
CGCCAAAATTTGAAAGTGCTGTAAGGCACAGACCACCCAAGGGGGACGGTCCGGCGACCAGCAGGCCTCT
ATAAGCCTCGCCTTGCGGGGTTCGACACCCCGGTCTCTCGCCAGTTTAAAAGACATCGGCGTCAAGCGGA
TGTCTGGCTGAAAGGCCTGAAGAATTTGGACCTGTGATCATGTAGATCGAGAGGCTTCTAATCCATATCA
GCCGGGTTAGATTCCCGGCGGGTCCGCCATCTCTTACTTGATATGGCTTTAGTAGCGGTATCAATATCAG
CAGTAAAATAAATTTCCCGATCCCGCCCTAGCTCAGAGGTAGAGCGTGCCTCTCTAGAAGGGCATGGTCC
CCGGTTCAAATCCTGGGGGCGGGACCAACTACTTTATGTAGTCTCCGCCGTGTAGCAAGAAATTGAGAAG
TGAACTGGTGGCTCAATGGTAGAGCTGCACGCTTCCGAACGTGTTGGTTGCAGGTTCAAGTCCTGTCCAG
TTCACCAATTTATTCAAGACGCTTACCTTGTAAGTGCACCCAGTAGGATCCGTCGACCTGCAGATCCTTA
GCGAAAGCTAAGGATTTTTTTTAAGCTTCTGCCATTCATCCGACTTAATTAACGGCACTCCTCAGCAAAT
ATAATGACCCTCTTGATAACCCAAGAGGGCATTTTTTAATGCCCATGGCGTTTACCAATGTTTAATCAAA
GACGCACCAATTTCCGCAATCTGACGGTTACGTTCATCCATGGTCGCCTGAGAACCGGTGGTGTAAATAA
CAACAATACGAGACGGTTTACCATCCGGACCCAACGCCGCAATAATACCACGAGAACCACGTTCACCCGC
ACCAGATTTATCCGCAATGAACCAACCCGCCGGCAACGCAGAACGCAACAACGGACCCGCAACTTTATCC
GCTTCCATCCAATCAATCAACTGCTGACGAGACGCCAAGGTCAACAATTCACCGGTCAACAATTTACGCA
AGGTGGTCGCCATCGCAACCGGCATGGTGGTATCACGTTCATCGTTCGGAATCGCTTCGTTCAATTCCGG
TTCCCAACGATCCAAACGGGTAACATGATCACCCATGTTATGCAAGAACGCGGTCAATTCTTTCGGACCA
CCAATGGTGGTCAACAACAAGTTCGCCGCGGTGTTATCAGACATGGTAATCGCCGCAGAACACAATTCAC
GAACGGTCATACCATCGGTCAAATGTTTTTCGGTAACCGGAGAGTATTCAACCAAATCGTTCTGAGAGTA
ATGAATACGACGACCCAACTGTTCCTGACCCGCATCAATACGAGACAAAACCGCACCACACAACAAAACT
TTGAAGGTAGACATCATCGGGAAACGTTCTTCCGGACGGAAAGATTCCAAAATTTTACCAGAGTTCAAAT
CCAATTCAATGTAACCAACACGCGCACCCAACTGATCTTCCGCATCTTTAACTTTAACCAAGGTTTCCGG
ATGCGCGAAAACCGGCAAACAGAACGCCGCGAAGAACGGAATCAACGCAACACGGAAATGCTGAATAGAC
ATACTCTTCCTTTTTCAATATTATTGAAGCATTTATCAGGGTTATTGTCTCATGAGCGGATACATATTTG
AATGTATTTAGAAAAATAAAGGCCAAATAAGCCGT
Features (pLannotate 1.2.2; 16 found; start..end, strand, type, name):
      4..951     -  CDS            repA: REPY_ECOLX - Protein inferred from homology: Swiss-Prot protein existence level 3. From Escherichia coli.
    998..1220    -  rep_origin     pSC101 ori: low-copy replication origin that requires the Rep101 protein
   1714..1732    +  terminator     lambda t0 terminator (fragment): transcription terminator from phage lambda
   1842..1904    +  CDS            sspB (fragment): SSPB_ECOLI - Experimental evidence at protein level: Swiss-Prot protein existence level 1. Also stimulates degradation of the N-terminus of RseA (residues 1-108, alone or in complex with sigma-E) by ClpX-ClpP in a non-ssrA-mediated fashion. From Escherichia coli (strain K12).
   2017..2307    +  CDS            Superfolder GFP (fragment): Superfolder GFP is a basic (constitutively fluorescent) green fluorescent protein published in 2005, derived from Aequorea victoria. It is reported to be a very rapidly-maturing weak dimer.
   2297..2455    +  CDS            mAmetrine (fragment): mAmetrine is a basic (constitutively fluorescent) long stokes shift fluorescent protein published in 2008, derived from Aequorea victoria. It is reported to be a very rapidly-maturing monomer with moderate acid sensitivity.
   2436..2732    +  CDS            PS-CFP2 (fragment): PS-CFP2 is a photoconvertible blue fluorescent protein, derived from Aequorea coerulescens.
   2739..2756    +  CDS            capTEV™ (fragment): composite tag for in vivo biotinylation, TEV protease cleavage, and 6xHis tagging
   2777..2821    +  terminator     rrnB T1 terminator: transcription terminator T1 from the E. coli rrnB gene
   3013..3029    +  protein_bind   lac operator: The lac repressor binds to the lac operator to inhibit transcription in E. coli. This inhibition can be relieved by adding lactose or isopropyl-β-D-thiogalactopyranoside (IPTG). lac repressor encoded by lacI
   3317..3385    +  ncRNA          tRNA: Accession: RF00005 - tRNA
   3451..3523    +  ncRNA          tRNA: Accession: RF00005 - tRNA
   3571..3643    +  ncRNA          tRNA: Accession: RF00005 - tRNA
   3704..3733    +  terminator     bacterial terminator (fragment): putative bacterial transcription terminator
   3835..4692    -  CDS            bla: BLAT_ECOLX - Experimental evidence at protein level: Swiss-Prot protein existence level 1. TEM-type are the most prevalent beta-lactamases in enterobacteria; they hydrolyze the beta-lactam bond in susceptible beta-lactam antibiotics, thus conferring resistance to penicillins and cephalosporins. TEM-3 and TEM-4 are capable of hydrolyzing cefotaxime and ceftazidime. TEM-5 is capable of hydrolyzing ceftazidime. TEM-6 is capable of hydrolyzing ceftazidime and aztreonam. TEM-8/CAZ-2, TEM- 16/CAZ-7 and TEM-24/CAZ-6 are markedly active against ceftazidime. IRT- 4 shows resistance to beta-lactamase in
   4693..4764    -  promoter       AmpR promoter: bla
