[The description below was written by a language model from this plasmid's Addgene catalogue record and pLannotate feature annotations shown in this document.]
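Description:
pAMC042z21 is a 4.8 kb bacterial expression plasmid for E. coli that serves as a fluorescent reporter for quadruplet-codon decoding in genetic code expansion work. It replicates from the pSC101 origin, which depends on the plasmid-encoded RepA protein; here RepA carries an N99D substitution. pSC101 is normally low copy, but the record lists the copy number of this variant as unknown. Selection is by ampicillin through a TEM-type bla gene driven by its own AmpR promoter, oriented opposite to the reporter.

The synthetic payload (about 1.7 kb) combines a reporter gene with a tRNA operon. Superfolder GFP is expressed from the proD promoter with an SD8 ribosome-binding site, insulated upstream by a lambda t0 terminator element (T0-BS7) and followed by an rrnB T1 terminator. The backbone field mentions araC and pBAD, but neither is annotated in the sequenced record. Two positions in sfGFP are replaced by four-base codons: valine 93 by AGGA and tyrosine 151 by UAGA. Full-length fluorescent protein should therefore form only when both quadruplets are read by matching tRNAs, since ordinary triplet reading would shift the frame. These extra bases probably explain why the automated annotation splits the coding region into three GFP-family fragments (sfGFP, mAmetrine, PS-CFP2). A short match after the gene suggests a C-terminal His tag.

Downstream, the ProK promoter drives an operon described as containing five tRNAs, although only three were recognised by the annotation. It ends at a terminator, presumably the tetA-orfL element named in the record. A lac operator and a small sspB fragment are also annotated, but their roles are not stated. No aminoacyl-tRNA synthetase is recorded on this plasmid.
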