Addgene plasmid #209747: pAMC042z21
Purpose: RepA(N99D) SC101 T0-BS7 proD SD8 sfGFP( V93AGGA Y151UAGA) ProK 5 tRNA operon tetA-orfL bla
Depositing lab: Ahmed Badran. Depositing organization: Scripps California (The Scripps Research Institute). Publication: Efficient genetic code expansion without host genome modifications. Costello A, Peterson AA, Lanster DL, Li Z, Carver GD, Badran AH. Nat Biotechnol. 2024 Sep 11. doi: 10.1038/s41587-024-02385-y. PubMed 39261591.
Backbone
  Vector backbone: RepA(rc)(N99D) SC101 T0-BS7 araC(rc) pBAD SD8 ProK 5 tRNA operon tetA-orfL bla(rc)
  Backbone manufacturer: self
  Vector type: Bacterial Expression
Growth in bacteria
  Bacterial resistance: Ampicillin, 100 μg/mL
  Growth temperature: 37°C
  Growth strain: DH5alpha
  Copy number: Unknown
Gene/Insert
  Gene/Insert name: sfGFP - tRNA operon
  Species: Synthetic
  Insert size (bp): 1713
  Mutation: sfGFP - Valine 93 AGGA quadruplet codon, Tyrosine 151 UAGA quadruplet codon
Terms and licenses: Academic/Nonprofit Terms; Industry Terms: Not Available to Industry
Depositor comments: Please visit https://doi.org/10.1101/2024.05.15.594368 for bioRxiv preprint.
How to cite: pAMC042z21 was a gift from Ahmed Badran (Addgene plasmid # 209747 ; http://n2t.net/addgene:209747 ; RRID:Addgene_209747)
